>Addgene plasmid #143163 | TFORF1855 | addgene full sequence | sequence record 397838 | Addgene NGS Result
TTAATGTAGTCTTATGCAATACTCTTGTAGTCTTGCAACATGGTAACGATGAGTTAGCAACATGCCTTAC
AAGGAGAGAAAAAGCACCGTGCATGCCGATTGGTGGAAGTAAGGTGGTACGATCGTGCCTTATTAGGAAG
GCAACAGACGGGTCTGACATGGATTGGACGAACCACTGAATTGCCGCATTGCAGAGATATTGTATTTAAG
TGCCTAGCTCGATACATAAACGGGTCTCTCTGGTTAGACCAGATCTGAGCCTGGGAGCTCTCTGGCTAAC
TAGGGAACCCACTGCTTAAGCCTCAATAAAGCTTGCCTTGAGTGCTTCAAGTAGTGTGTGCCCGTCTGTT
GTGTGACTCTGGTAACTAGAGATCCCTCAGACCCTTTTAGTCAGTGTGGAAAATCTCTAGCAGTGGCGCC
CGAACAGGGACTTGAAAGCGAAAGGGAAACCAGAGGAGCTCTCTCGACGCAGGACTCGGCTTGCTGAAGC
GCGCACGGCAAGAGGCGAGGGGCGGCGACTGGTGAGTACGCCAAAAATTTTGACTAGCGGAGGCTAGAAG
GAGAGAGATGGGTGCGAGAGCGTCAGTATTAAGCGGGGGAGAATTAGATCGCGATGGGAAAAAATTCGGT
TAAGGCCAGGGGGAAAGAAAAAATATAAATTAAAACATATAGTATGGGCAAGCAGGGAGCTAGAACGATT
CGCAGTTAATCCTGGCCTGTTAGAAACATCAGAAGGCTGTAGACAAATACTGGGACAGCTACAACCATCC
CTTCAGACAGGATCAGAAGAACTTAGATCATTATATAATACAGTAGCAACCCTCTATTGTGTGCATCAAA
GGATAGAGATAAAAGACACCAAGGAAGCTTTAGACAAGATAGAGGAAGAGCAAAACAAAAGTAAGACCAC
CGCACAGCAAGCGGCCGCTGATCTTCAGACCTGGAGGAGGAGATATGAGGGACAATTGGAGAAGTGAATT
ATATAAATATAAAGTAGTAAAAATTGAACCATTAGGAGTAGCACCCACCAAGGCAAAGAGAAGAGTGGTG
CAGAGAGAAAAAAGAGCAGTGGGAATAGGAGCTTTGTTCCTTGGGTTCTTGGGAGCAGCAGGAAGCACTA
TGGGCGCAGCGTCAATGACGCTGACGGTACAGGCCAGACAATTATTGTCTGGTATAGTGCAGCAGCAGAA
CAATTTGCTGAGGGCTATTGAGGCGCAACAGCATCTGTTGCAACTCACAGTCTGGGGCATCAAGCAGCTC
CAGGCAAGAATCCTGGCTGTGGAAAGATACCTAAAGGATCAACAGCTCCTGGGGATTTGGGGTTGCTCTG
GAAAACTCATTTGCACCACTGCTGTGCCTTGGAATGCTAGTTGGAGTAATAAATCTCTGGAACAGATTTG
GAATCACACGACCTGGATGGAGTGGGACAGAGAAATTAACAATTACACAAGCTTAATACACTCCTTAATT
GAAGAATCGCAAAACCAGCAAGAAAAGAATGAACAAGAATTATTGGAATTAGATAAATGGGCAAGTTTGT
GGAATTGGTTTAACATAACAAATTGGCTGTGGTATATAAAATTATTCATAATGATAGTAGGAGGCTTGGT
AGGTTTAAGAATAGTTTTTGCTGTACTTTCTATAGTGAATAGAGTTAGGCAGGGATATTCACCATTATCG
TTTCAGACCCACCTCCCAACCCCGAGGGGACCCATGCATTGCATCTCAATTAGTCAGCAACCAGGTGTGG
AAAGTCCCCAGGCTCCCCAGCAGGCAGAAGTATGCAAAGCATGCGTCTCAATTAGTCAGCAACCATAGTC
CCGCCCCTAACTCCGCCCATCCCGCCCCTAACTCCGCCCAGTTCCGCCCATTCTCCGCCCCATGGCTGAC
TAATTTTTTTTATTTATGCAGAGGCCGAGGCCGCCTCGGCCTCTGAGCTATTCCAGAAGTAGTGAGGAGG
CTTTTTTGGAGGCCTAGGCTTTTGCAAAAAGCTTTCTAGAGGTACCACCGGAGCTTACCATGACCGAGTA
CAAGCCCACGGTGCGCCTCGCCACCCGCGACGACGTCCCCAGGGCCGTACGCACCCTCGCCGCCGCGTTC
GCCGACTACCCCGCCACGCGCCACACCGTCGATCCGGACCGCCACATCGAGCGGGTCACCGAGCTGCAAG
AACTCTTCCTCACGCGCGTCGGGCTCGACATCGGCAAGGTGTGGGTCGCGGACGACGGCGCCGCCGTGGC
GGTCTGGACCACGCCGGAGAGCGTCGAAGCGGGGGCGGTGTTCGCCGAGATCGGCCCGCGCATGGCCGAG
TTGAGCGGTTCCCGGCTGGCCGCGCAGCAACAGATGGAAGGCCTCCTGGCGCCGCACCGGCCCAAGGAGC
CCGCGTGGTTCCTGGCCACCGTCGGCGTCTCGCCCGACCACCAGGGCAAGGGTCTGGGCAGCGCCGTCGT
GCTCCCCGGAGTGGAGGCGGCCGAGCGCGCCGGGGTGCCCGCCTTCCTGGAGACCTCCGCGCCCCGCAAC
CTCCCCTTCTACGAGCGGCTCGGCTTCACCGTCACCGCCGACGTCGAGGTGCCCGAAGGACCGCGCACCT
GGTGCATGACCCGCAAGCCCGGTGCCAGTTAACGAATTCTAGATCTTGAGACAAATGGCAGTATTCATCC
ACAATTTTAAAAGAAAAGGGGGGATTGGGGGGTACAGTGCAGGGGAAAGAATAGTAGACATAATAGCAAC
AGACATACAAACTAAAGAATTACAAAAACAAATTACAAAAATTCAAAATTTTCGGGTTTATTACAGGGAC
AGCAGAGATCCACTTTGGCGCCGGCTCGAGGCCTGCAGGTGCAAAGATGGATAAAGTTTTAAACAGAGAG
GAATCTTTGCAGCTAATGGACCTTCTAGGTCTTGAAAGGAGTGGGAATTGGCTCCGGTGCCCGTCAGTGG
GCAGAGCGCACATCGCCCACAGTCCCCGAGAAGTTGGGGGGAGGGGTCGGCAATTGAACCGGTGCCTAGA
GAAGGTGGCGCGGGGTAAACTGGGAAAGTGATGTCGTGTACTGGCTCCGCCTTTTTCCCGAGGGTGGGGG
AGAACCGTATATAAGTGCAGTAGTCGCCGTGAACGTTCTTTTTCGCAACGGGTTTGCCGCCAGAACACAG
GTAAGTGCCGTGTGTGGTTCCCGCGGGCCTGGCCTCTTTACGGGTTATGGCCCTTGCGTGCCTTGAATTA
CTTCCACCTGGCTGCAGTACGTGATTCTTGATCCCGAGCTTCGGGTTGGAAGTGGGTGGGAGAGTTCGAG
GCCTTGCGCTTAAGGAGCCCCTTCGCCTCGTGCTTGAGTTGAGGCCTGGCCTGGGCGCTGGGGCCGCCGC
GTGCGAATCTGGTGGCACCTTCGCGCCTGTCTCGCTGCTTTCGATAAGTCTCTAGCCATTTAAAATTTTT
GATGACCTGCTGCGACGCTTTTTTTCTGGCAAGATAGTCTTGTAAATGCGGGCCAAGATCTGCACACTGG
TATTTCGGTTTTTGGGGCCGCGGGCGGCGACGGGGCCCGTGCGTCCCAGCGCACATGTTCGGCGAGGCGG
GGCCTGCGAGCGCGGCCACCGAGAATCGGACGGGGGTAGTCTCAAGCTGGCCGGCCTGCTCTGGTGCCTG
GCCTCGCGCCGCCGTGTATCGCCCCGCCCTGGGCGGCAAGGCTGGCCCGGTCGGCACCAGTTGCGTGAGC
GGAAAGATGGCCGCTTCCCGGCCCTGCTGCAGGGAGCTCAAAATGGAGGACGCGGCGCTCGGGAGAGCGG
GCGGGTGAGTCACCCACACAAAGGAAAAGGGCCTTTCCGTCCTCAGCCGTCGCTTCATGTGACTCCACGG
AGTACCGGGCGCCGTCCAGGCACCTCGATTAGTTCTCGAGCTTTTGGAGTACGTCGTCTTTAGGTTGGGG
GGAGGGGTTTTATGCGATGGAGTTTCCCCACACTGAGTGGGTGGAGACTGAAGTTAGGCCAGCTTGGCAC
TTGATGTAATTCTCCTTGGAATTTGCCCTTTTTGAGTTTGGATCTTGGTTCATTCTCAAGCCTCAGACAG
TGGTTCAAAGTTTTTTTCTTCCATTTCAGGTGTCGTGAGGCTAGCACCGCCACCATGCCCCCCCCTGCAG
AGGTGACGGACCCGTCCCATGCCCCCGCCGTCCTGCGCCAGCTCAATGAACAGCGGCTCCGTGGCCTCTT
CTGTGACGTCACCCTCATAGCCGGAGACACCAAGTTCCCTGCTCACCGCAGCGTCCTGGCTGCTTCAAGT
CCCTTCTTCAGAGAGGCCCTGCTCACTTCAGCCCCACTACCCCTTCCACCAGCTACTGGGGGCGCCGCAC
CCAACCCTGCCACCACCACAGCTGCCTCTTCCTCCTCCTCCTCTTCCTCGTCTTCTTCCTCTTCTTCCTC
CTCTGCTTCTTCTTCTTCTTCCTCTTCCTCTTCCTCTCCCCCTCCAGCCTCTCCCCCTGCTTCTTCCCCA
CCCCGGGTCCTGGAGTTGCCAGGAGTCCCAGCAGCTGCGTTTTCTGATGTCCTCAACTTCATCTACAGCG
CCCGGCTCGCACTGCCTGGTGGTGGAGGGGACGGGGCAGCTGTAGCAGAGATTGGAGCTTTGGGGCGCCG
TCTGGGCATCTCCCGCCTTCAGGGCCTGGGGGAGGGAGGTGATGCCTGGGTACCTCCTACCCCAGCCCCC
ATGGCCACCTCGCAGCCTGAAGAGGACAGCTTTGGGCCCGGGCCCAGGCCAGCTGGGGAGTGGGAGGGTG
ACAGGGCTGAGGCCCAGGCCCCTGACTTGCAGTGCTCCCTGCCCCGGCGGCCCCTCCCCTGCCCCCAGTG
TGGAAAAAGCTTCATCCATCCCAAACGGCTGCAGACCCATGAGGCCCAGTGCCGACGAGGGGCCAGCACG
CGGGGGTCTACAGGGCTGGGAGCTGGGGGCGCTGGCCCTGGTGGTCCTGCAGGGGTGGACGCCTCAGCCC
TGCCTCCACCAGTGGGCTTCCGAGGGGGCCCCGAGCACGTGGTGAAGGTGGTGGGCGGCCACGTGCTGTA
TGTGTGCGCGGCCTGCGAGCGTTCCTACGTGACCCTGTCCAGTCTGAAGAGACACAGCAATGTACACTCG
TGGCGGAGGAAGTACCCCTGCCGCTATTGTGAGAAAGTGTTTGCTCTGGCGGAGTACCGCACGAAGCATG
AAGTGTGGCACACGGGGGAGCGCAGGTACCAGTGCATCTTCTGTTGGGAGACCTTTGTCACTTACTATAA
CCTGAAGACCCACCAGCGAGCCTTCCACGGCATTAGCCCGGGCCTCCTTGCCAGTGAGAAGACACCCAAT
GGAGGCTACAAGCCCAAGCTCAATACACTCAAGCTCTACCGCCTGCTCCCCATGCGGGCAGCCAAGCGGC
CCTACAAGACCTACAGCCAGGGAGCCCCGGAGGCTCCCCTTTCTCCAACCCTCAACACACCGGCCCCTGT
GGCAATGCCAGCCAGCCCGCCGCCTGGGCCTCCACCTGCCCCAGAGCCTGGCCCTCCACCCTCTGTCATC
ACTTTTGCCCACCCAGCCCCCTCTGTCATTGTCCATGGGGGCAGTAGCAGTGGTGGAGGGGGGAGTGGGA
CGGCCAGCACAGGAGGGTCCCAAGCTGCCTCGGTTATCACTTACACTGCTCCCCCGAGGCCACCCAAGAA
ACGAGAATACCCACCTCCTCCCCCTGAGCCTGCAGCCACACCCACCAGCCCAGCCACAGCAGTCAGCCCA
GCCACCGCTGCAGGGCCAGCCATGGCCACCACCACGGAGGAGGCCAAGGGCCGGAATCCACGGGCTGGAA
GGACTCTGACTTACACAGCCAAGCCAGTGGGCGGGATTGGTGGAGGTGGGGGTCCCCCCACAGGGGCTGG
CCGGGGCCCCTCTCAGCTGCAGGCTCCACCTCCACTGTGTCAGATCACTGTGCGAATAGGGGAGGAGGCC
ATCGTCAAGCGCCGCATCTCAGAGACTGACCTGCGTCCTGGGGAGCTGAGCGGAGAGGAGATGGAGGAGA
GTGAGGAGGACGAAGAGGAGGAGGACGAAGAGGAGGAGGAGGAGGATGAGGAGGAATCAAAGGCTGGTGG
GGAGGACCAGCTCTGGAGGCCCTACTACTCCTACAAGCCTAAGCGCAAGGCTGGAGCTGCTGGAGGTGCC
AGTGTGGGGGGCAGTGGGCTGCCCCGAGGCCGCCGGCCACCACGTTGGAGGCAGAAGCTGGAACGGAGGA
GCTGGGAGGAAACCCCAGCGGCCGAGAGCCCAGCGGGACGTGCCCGCACAGAGCGGAGGCACCGATGCGG
GGACTGTGCCCAGACCTTCACCACCCTGAGAAAGCTGCGGAAGCACCAAGAGGCCCACGGTGGGGGCTCC
CACAGCTCCCGGGCCGGACGGAGGCCCTCCACCCGCTTTACCTGCCCCCACTGCGCCAAGGTGTGCAAGA
CCGCAGCTGCCCTGAGCCGCCACGGGCAGAGGCATGCTGCTGAGCGGCCCGGGGGCACCCCAACCCCTGT
CATTGCCTATTCCAAGGGCAGCGCTGGCACCAGGCCCGGGGATGTCAAGGAGGAAGCCCCCCAAGAGATG
CAAGTCTCCTCATCCAGCGGTGAGGCAGGTGGCGGGAGCACTGCTGCTGAGGAAGCTTCCGAGACCGCCT
CACTCCAGGACCCTATCATTTCAGGGGGTGAGGAGCCCCCAGTAGTGGCAAGCGGGGGCAGCTATGTATA
CCCACCTGTGCAGGAATTTCCACTGGCCTTGATTGGGGGCGGCCGGGAACCTGGCGGTGGCAGGGGAAAA
TCTGGGAGTGAAGGGCCAGTGGGGGCTGGTGAGGGGGACCGGATGGAGGGGATAGGGGCTGCCAAAGTCA
CTTTCTACCCTGAGCCCTACCCGCTCGTCTATGGCCCCCAGCTCCTTGCCGCCTACCCTTACAACTTCAG
TAACTTGGCCGCTCTCCCGGTTGCTCTCAACATGGTCCTACCTGATGAGAAGGGTGCGGGGGCCCTTCCC
TTCCTACCAGGGGTCTTTGGCTACGCAGTGAATCCTCAAGCAGCACCCCCTGCCCCACCAACACCACCTC
CCCCAACTCTTCCTCCACCAATTCCCCCTAAGGGAGAAGGGGAAAGGGCAGGGGTTGAGAGAACCCAGAA
GGGCGATGTGGGGTAGTAATGAACTAGTCCGTAACTTGAAAGTATTTCGATTTCTTGGCTTTATATATCT
TGTGGAAAGGACGAAGGGTAACATAGAATCCTTAGGCTACGCGTTAAGTCGACAATCAACCTCTGGATTA
CAAAATTTGTGAAAGATTGACTGGTATTCTTAACTATGTTGCTCCTTTTACGCTATGTGGATACGCTGCT
TTAATGCCTTTGTATCATGCTATTGCTTCCCGTATGGCTTTCATTTTCTCCTCCTTGTATAAATCCTGGT
TGCTGTCTCTTTATGAGGAGTTGTGGCCCGTTGTCAGGCAACGTGGCGTGGTGTGCACTGTGTTTGCTGA
CGCAACCCCCACTGGTTGGGGCATTGCCACCACCTGTCAGCTCCTTTCCGGGACTTTCGCTTTCCCCCTC
CCTATTGCCACGGCGGAACTCATCGCCGCCTGCCTTGCCCGCTGCTGGACAGGGGCTCGGCTGTTGGGCA
CTGACAATTCCGTGGTGTTGTCGGGGAAATCATCGTCCTTTCCTTGGCTGCTCGCCTGTGTTGCCACCTG
GATTCTGCGCGGGACGTCCTTCTGCTACGTCCCTTCGGCCCTCAATCCAGCGGACCTTCCTTCCCGCGGC
CTGCTGCCGGCTCTGCGGCCTCTTCCGCGTCTTCGCCTTCGCCCTCAGACGAGTCGGATCTCCCTTTGGG
CCGCCTCCCCGCGTCGACTTTAAGACCAATGACTTACAAGGCAGCTGTAGATCTTAGCCACTTTTTAAAA
GAAAAGGGGGGACTGGAAGGGCTAATTCACTCCCAACGAAGACAAGATCTGCTTTTTGCTTGTACTGGGT
CTCTCTGGTTAGACCAGATCTGAGCCTGGGAGCTCTCTGGCTAACTAGGGAACCCACTGCTTAAGCCTCA
ATAAAGCTTGCCTTGAGTGCTTCAAGTAGTGTGTGCCCGTCTGTTGTGTGACTCTGGTAACTAGAGATCC
CTCAGACCCTTTTAGTCAGTGTGGAAAATCTCTAGCAGTACGTATAGTAGTTCATGTCATCTTATTATTC
AGTATTTATAACTTGCAAAGAAATGAATATCAGAGAGTGAGAGGAACTTGTTTATTGCAGCTTATAATGG
TTACAAATAAAGCAATAGCATCACAAATTTCACAAATAAAGCATTTTTTTCACTGCATTCTAGTTGTGGT
TTGTCCAAACTCATCAATGTATCTTATCATGTCTGGCTCTAGCTATCCCGCCCCTAACTCCGCCCATCCC
GCCCCTAACTCCGCCCAGTTCCGCCCATTCTCCGCCCCATGGCTGACTAATTTTTTTTATTTATGCAGAG
GCCGAGGCCGCCTCGGCCTCTGAGCTATTCCAGAAGTAGTGAGGAGGCTTTTTTGGAGGCCTAGGGACGT
ACCCAATTCGCCCTATAGTGAGTCGTATTACGCGCGCTCACTGGCCGTCGTTTTACAACGTCGTGACTGG
GAAAACCCTGGCGTTACCCAACTTAATCGCCTTGCAGCACATCCCCCTTTCGCCAGCTGGCGTAATAGCG
AAGAGGCCCGCACCGATCGCCCTTCCCAACAGTTGCGCAGCCTGAATGGCGAATGGG
[124 nt withheld, positions 8738-8861]
C
[91 nt withheld, positions 8863-8953]
A
[49 nt withheld, positions 8955-9003]
CCTTTGACGTTGGAGTCCACGTTCTTT
[37 nt withheld, positions 9031-9067]
ACCCTATCTCGGTCTATTCTTTTGATTTATAAGGGATTTTGCCGATTTCGGCCTATTGGTTAAAAAATGA
GCTGATTTAACAAAAATTTAACGCGAATTTTAACAAAATATTAACGCTTACAATTTAGGTGGCACTTTTC
GGGGAAATGTGCGCGGAACCCCTATTTGTTTATTTTTCTAAATACATTCAAATATGTATCCGCTCATGAG
ACAATAACCCTGATAAATGCTTCAATAATATTGAAAAAGGAAGAGTATGAGTATTCAACATTTCCGTGTC
GCCCTTATTCCCTTTTTTGCGGCATTTTGCCTTCCTGTTTTTGCTCACCCAGAAACGCTGGTGAAAGTAA
AAGATGCTGAAGATCAGTTGGGTGCACGAGTGGGTTACATCGAACTGGATCTCAACAGCGGTAAGATCCT
TGAGAGTTTTCGCCCCGAAGAACGTTTTCCAATGATGAGCACTTTTAAAGTTCTGCTATGTGGCGCGGTA
TTATCCCGTATTGACGCCGGGCAAGAGCAACTCGGTCGCCGCATACACTATTCTCAGAATGACTTGGTTG
AGTACTCACCAGTCACAGAAAAGCATCTTACGGATGGCATGACAGTAAGAGAATTATGCAGTGCTGCCAT
AACCATGAGTGATAACACTGCGGCCAACTTACTTCTGACAACGATCGGAGGACCGAAGGAGCTAACCGCT
TTTTTGCACAACATGGGGGATCATGTAACTCGCCTTGATCGTTGGGAACCGGAGCTGAATGAAGCCATAC
CAAACGACGAGCGTGACACCACGATGCCTGTAGCAATGGCAACAACGTTGCGCAAACTATTAACTGGCGA
ACTACTTACTCTAGCTTCCCGGCAACAATTAATAGACTGGATGGAGGCGGATAAAGTTGCAGGACCACTT
CTGCGCTCGGCCCTTCCGGCTGGCTGGTTTATTGCTGATAAATCTGGAGCCGGTGAGCGTGGGTCTCGCG
GTATCATTGCAGCACTGGGGCCAGATGGTAAGCCCTCCCGTATCGTAGTTATCTACACGACGGGGAGTCA
GGCAACTATGGATGAACGAAATAGACAGATCGCTGAGATAGGTGCCTCACTGATTAAGCATTGGTAACTG
TCAGACCAAGTTTACTCATATATACTTTAGATTGATTTAAAACTTCATTTTTAATTTAAAAGGATCTAGG
TGAAGATCCTTTTTGATAATCTCATGACCAAAATCCCTTAACGTGAGTTTTCGTTCCACTGAGCGTCAGA
CCCCGTAGAAAAGATCAAAGGATCTTCTTGAGATCCTTTTTTTCTGCGCGTAATCTGCTGCTTGCAAACA
AAAAAACCACCGCTACCAGCGGTGGTTTGTTTGCCGGATCAAGAGCTACCAACTCTTTTTCCGAAGGTAA
CTGGCTTCAGCAGAGCGCAGATACCAAATACTGTTCTTCTAGTGTAGCCGTAGTTAGGCCACCACTTCAA
GAACTCTGTAGCACCGCCTACATACCTCGCTCTGCTAATCCTGTTACCAGTGGCTGCTGCCAGTGGCGAT
AAGTCGTGTCTTACCGGGTTGGACTCAAGACGATAGTTACCGGATAAGGCGCAGCGGTCGGGCTGAACGG
GGGGTTCGTGCACACAGCCCAGCTTGGAGCGAACGACCTACACCGAACTGAGATACCTACAGCGTGAGCT
ATGAGAAAGCGCCACGCTTCCCGAAGGGAGAAAGGCGGACAGGTATCCGGTAAGCGGCAGGGTCGGAACA
GGAGAGCGCACGAGGGAGCTTCCAGGGGGAAACGCCTGGTATCTTTATAGTCCTGTCGGGTTTCGCCACC
TCTGACTTGAGCGTCGATTTTTGTGATGCTCGTCAGGGGGGCGGAGCCTATGGAAAAACGCCAGCAACGC
GGCCTTTTTACGGTTCCTGGCCTTTTGCTGGCCTTTTGCTCACATGTTCTTTCCTGCGTTATCCCCTGAT
TCTGTGGATAACCGTATTACCGCCTTTGAGTGAGCTGATACCGCTCGCCGCAGCCGAACGACCGAGCGCA
GCGAGTCAGTGAGCGAGGAAGCGGAAGAGCGCCCAATACGCAAACCGCCTCTCCCCGCGCGTTGGCCGAT
TCATTAATGCAGCTGGCACGACAGGTTTCCCGACTGGAAAGCGGGCAGTGAGCGCAACGCAATTAATGTG
AGTTAGCTCACTCATTAGGCACCCCAGGCTTTACACTTTATGCTTCCGGCTCGTATGTTGTGTGGAATTG
TGAGCGGATAACAATTTCACACAGGAAACAGCTATGACCATGATTACGCCAAGCGCGCAATTAACCCTCA
CTAAAGGGAACAAAAGCTGGAGCTGCAAGC
Features (pLannotate 1.2.2; 31 found; start..end, strand, type, name):
      5..231     +  promoter       RSV promoter: Rous sarcoma virus enhancer/promoter
    232..412     +  LTR            5' LTR (truncated): truncated 5' long terminal repeat (LTR) from HIV-1
    459..584     +  misc_feature   HIV-1 Ψ: packaging signal of human immunodeficiency virus type 1
    568..931     +  CDS            HIV-1 gag (fragment): gag protein from human immunodeficiency virus 1; gag
   1077..1310    +  misc_feature   RRE: The Rev response element (RRE) of HIV-1 allows for Rev-dependent mRNA export from the nucleus to the cytoplasm.
   1687..1713    +  CDS            Rev (fragment): human immunodeficiency virus 1 (HIV-1) Rev protein; rev; enhances nuclear export of unspliced and incompletely spliced viral mRNAs
   1720..1743    +  promoter       SV40 promoter (fragment): SV40 early promoter
   1744..1815    +  promoter       SV40 promoter (fragment): SV40 enhancer and early promoter
   1839..1974    +  rep_origin     SV40 ori: SV40 origin of replication
   2020..2616    +  CDS            PuroR (fragment): puromycin N-acetyltransferase; pac from Streptomyces; confers resistance to puromycin
   2665..2782    +  misc_feature   cPPT/CTS: central polypurine tract and central termination sequence of HIV-1
   2847..2913    +  CDS            small t antigen (fragment): SV40 (simian virus 40) small t antigen
   2920..4098    +  promoter       EF-1α promoter: strong constitutive promoter for human elongation factor EF-1α
   4115..7153    +  CDS            ZBTB4: ZBTB4_HUMAN - Also known as KIAA1538. Experimental evidence at protein level: Swiss-Prot protein existence level 1. Transcriptional repressor with bimodal DNA-binding specificity. Represses transcription in a methyl-CpG-dependent manner. Binds with a higher affinity to methylated CpG dinucleotides in the consensus sequence 5'-CGCG-3' but can also bind to the non-methylated consensus sequence 5'-CTGCNA-3' also known as the consensus kaiso binding site (KBS). Can also bind specifically to a single methyl-CpG pair and can bind hemimethylated DNA but with a lower affinity compared to methylated DN
   7169..7222    +  promoter       U6 promoter (fragment): RNA polymerase III promoter for human U6 snRNA
   7264..7852    +  misc_feature   WPRE: woodchuck hepatitis virus posttranscriptional regulatory element
   7903..7922    +  misc_feature   cPPT/CTS (fragment): central polypurine tract and central termination sequence of HIV-1
   7924..8157    +  LTR            3' LTR (ΔU3): self-inactivating 3' long terminal repeat (LTR) from HIV-1
   8235..8356    +  polyA_signal   SV40 poly(A) signal: SV40 polyadenylation signal
   8396..8531    +  rep_origin     SV40 ori: SV40 origin of replication
   8552..8570    -  promoter       T7 promoter: promoter for bacteriophage T7 RNA polymerase
   8578..8733    +  CDS            lacZα (fragment): LacZα fragment of β-galactosidase; lacZ fragment
   8738..9166    +  rep_origin     f1 ori (sequence partly withheld): f1 bacteriophage origin of replication; arrow indicates direction of (+) strand synthesis
   9219..9323    +  promoter       AmpR promoter: bla
   9324..10184   +  CDS            AmpR: β-lactamase; bla; confers resistance to ampicillin, carbenicillin, and related antibiotics
  10355..10943   +  rep_origin     ori: high-copy-number ColE1/pMB1/pBR322/pUC origin of replication
  11126..11218   +  CDS            lacI (fragment): lac repressor; lacI; The lac repressor binds to the lac operator to inhibit transcription in E. coli. This inhibition can be relieved by adding lactose or isopropyl-β-D-thiogalactopyranoside (IPTG).
  11231..11252   +  protein_bind   CAP binding site: CAP binding activates transcription in the presence of cAMP. E. coli catabolite activator protein
  11267..11297   +  promoter       lac promoter: promoter for the E. coli lac operon
  11301..11323   +  protein_bind   lac operator (fragment): The lac repressor binds to the lac operator to inhibit transcription in E. coli. This inhibition can be relieved by adding lactose or isopropyl-β-D-thiogalactopyranoside (IPTG). lac repressor encoded by lacI
  11366..11384   +  promoter       T3 promoter: promoter for bacteriophage T3 RNA polymerase
