[The description below was written by a language model from this plasmid's Addgene catalogue record and pLannotate feature annotations shown in this document.]
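Description:
TFORF1855 is a lentiviral mammalian expression plasmid built on the pLX_TRC317 backbone. It carries the human ZBTB4 open reading frame as one member of a barcoded transcription factor ORF collection. In bacteria it is maintained through a high-copy ColE1/pUC-type origin with ampicillin selection (AmpR under its own bla promoter). An f1 origin and remnants of a lac/lacZα cloning region with T7 and T3 promoters are also present in the backbone. The depositor warns that the plasmid may recombine, as can happen with repeat-containing lentiviral vectors.

The viral portion has a third-generation layout. An RSV promoter drives a truncated HIV-1 5' LTR, followed by the Ψ packaging signal, a gag fragment, the RRE for Rev-dependent export of the genomic RNA, and a cPPT/CTS. The cassette ends in a self-inactivating ΔU3 3' LTR, with an SV40 poly(A) signal downstream. Within the transfer cassette, an SV40 early promoter/origin drives puromycin N-acetyltransferase for selecting transduced cells. A separate EF-1α promoter drives ZBTB4, followed by a WPRE that enhances transcript stability and expression.

ZBTB4 is annotated as a transcriptional repressor that binds methylated CpG sites and the Kaiso binding consensus. The recorded insert is slightly longer than the annotated coding sequence, which would be consistent with the unique 24-bp barcode lying in flanking sequence, though the feature table does not annotate the barcode. A short U6 promoter fragment detected between the ORF and the WPRE is probably residual sequence rather than a functional element. The construct is intended for ZBTB4 overexpression, with the barcode identifying the factor in pooled screens such as directed differentiation studies.
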