Addgene plasmid #143163: TFORF1855
Purpose: Lentiviral vector for overexpressing transcription factor ORFs with unique 24-bp barcodes. Barcodes facilitate identification of transcription factors in pooled screens.
Depositing lab: Feng Zhang. Depositing organization: Broad Institute. Publication: A transcription factor atlas of directed differentiation. Joung J, Ma S, Tay T, Geiger-Schuller KR, Kirchgatterer PC, Verdine VK, Guo B, Arias-Garcia MA, Allen WE, Singh A, Kuksenko O, Abudayyeh OO, Gootenberg JS, Fu Z, Macrae RK, Buenrostro JD, Regev A, Zhang F. Cell. 2023 Jan 5;186(1):209-229.e26. doi: 10.1016/j.cell.2022.11.026. PubMed 36608654.
Backbone
  Vector backbone: pLX_TRC317
  Backbone manufacturer: Broad Institute Genetic Perturbation Platform
  Backbone size w/o insert (bp): 8264
  Vector type: Mammalian Expression, Lentiviral
  Selectable markers: Puromycin
Growth in bacteria
  Bacterial resistance: Ampicillin, 100 μg/mL
  Growth temperature: 37°C
  Growth strain: NEB Stable
  Copy number: High Copy
Gene/Insert
  Gene/Insert name: ZBTB4
  Species: H. sapiens (human)
  Insert size (bp): 3143
  Entrez Gene: ZBTB4 (a.k.a. KAISO-L1, ZNF903)
  Promoter: EF1a
  Cloning method: Unknown
  Sequencing primers: 5′ GGGTGGAGACTGAAGTTAGGCCAG; 3′ CACATAGCGTAAAAGGAGCAACATAG
Terms and licenses: Academic/Nonprofit Terms; Industry Terms: Not Available to Industry
Depositor comments: NM_001128833,NM_020899,XM_006721563,XM_006721564,XM_011523972,ENST00000380599,ENST00000311403 . The transcription factor ORF portion of this plasmid was synthesized by Genewiz. Please test multiple small colonies in case of plasmid recombination. To make this collection available in a timely manner, a portion of this collection was not fully sequenced by Addgene. If an Addgene verified full plasmid sequence is not available, please contact us prior to placing an order to request the full sequence.
How to cite: TFORF1855 was a gift from Feng Zhang (Addgene plasmid # 143163 ; http://n2t.net/addgene:143163 ; RRID:Addgene_143163)
