>Addgene plasmid #143163 | TFORF1855 | depositor partial sequence | sequence record 281627 | Insert
ACCGCCACCATGCCCCCCCCTGCAGAGGTGACGGACCCGTCCCATGCCCCCGCCGTCCTGCGCCAGCTCA
ATGAACAGCGGCTCCGTGGCCTCTTCTGTGACGTCACCCTCATAGCCGGAGACACCAAGTTCCCTGCTCA
CCGCAGCGTCCTGGCTGCTTCAAGTCCCTTCTTCAGAGAGGCCCTGCTCACTTCAGCCCCACTACCCCTT
CCACCAGCTACTGGGGGCGCCGCACCCAACCCTGCCACCACCACAGCTGCCTCTTCCTCCTCCTCCTCTT
CCTCGTCTTCTTCCTCTTCTTCCTCCTCTGCTTCTTCTTCTTCTTCCTCTTCCTCTTCCTCTCCCCCTCC
AGCCTCTCCCCCTGCTTCTTCCCCACCCCGGGTCCTGGAGTTGCCAGGAGTCCCAGCAGCTGCGTTTTCT
GATGTCCTCAACTTCATCTACAGCGCCCGGCTCGCACTGCCTGGTGGTGGAGGGGACGGGGCAGCTGTAG
CAGAGATTGGAGCTTTGGGGCGCCGTCTGGGCATCTCCCGCCTTCAGGGCCTGGGGGAGGGAGGTGATGC
CTGGGTACCTCCTACCCCAGCCCCCATGGCCACCTCGCAGCCTGAAGAGGACAGCTTTGGGCCCGGGCCC
AGGCCAGCTGGGGAGTGGGAGGGTGACAGGGCTGAGGCCCAGGCCCCTGACTTGCAGTGCTCCCTGCCCC
GGCGGCCCCTCCCCTGCCCCCAGTGTGGAAAAAGCTTCATCCATCCCAAACGGCTGCAGACCCATGAGGC
CCAGTGCCGACGAGGGGCCAGCACGCGGGGGTCTACAGGGCTGGGAGCTGGGGGCGCTGGCCCTGGTGGT
CCTGCAGGGGTGGACGCCTCAGCCCTGCCTCCACCAGTGGGCTTCCGAGGGGGCCCCGAGCACGTGGTGA
AGGTGGTGGGCGGCCACGTGCTGTATGTGTGCGCGGCCTGCGAGCGTTCCTACGTGACCCTGTCCAGTCT
GAAGAGACACAGCAATGTACACTCGTGGCGGAGGAAGTACCCCTGCCGCTATTGTGAGAAAGTGTTTGCT
CTGGCGGAGTACCGCACGAAGCATGAAGTGTGGCACACGGGGGAGCGCAGGTACCAGTGCATCTTCTGTT
GGGAGACCTTTGTCACTTACTATAACCTGAAGACCCACCAGCGAGCCTTCCACGGCATTAGCCCGGGCCT
CCTTGCCAGTGAGAAGACACCCAATGGAGGCTACAAGCCCAAGCTCAATACACTCAAGCTCTACCGCCTG
CTCCCCATGCGGGCAGCCAAGCGGCCCTACAAGACCTACAGCCAGGGAGCCCCGGAGGCTCCCCTTTCTC
CAACCCTCAACACACCGGCCCCTGTGGCAATGCCAGCCAGCCCGCCGCCTGGGCCTCCACCTGCCCCAGA
GCCTGGCCCTCCACCCTCTGTCATCACTTTTGCCCACCCAGCCCCCTCTGTCATTGTCCATGGGGGCAGT
AGCAGTGGTGGAGGGGGGAGTGGGACGGCCAGCACAGGAGGGTCCCAAGCTGCCTCGGTTATCACTTACA
CTGCTCCCCCGAGGCCACCCAAGAAACGAGAATACCCACCTCCTCCCCCTGAGCCTGCAGCCACACCCAC
CAGCCCAGCCACAGCAGTCAGCCCAGCCACCGCTGCAGGGCCAGCCATGGCCACCACCACGGAGGAGGCC
AAGGGCCGGAATCCACGGGCTGGAAGGACTCTGACTTACACAGCCAAGCCAGTGGGCGGGATTGGTGGAG
GTGGGGGTCCCCCCACAGGGGCTGGCCGGGGCCCCTCTCAGCTGCAGGCTCCACCTCCACTGTGTCAGAT
CACTGTGCGAATAGGGGAGGAGGCCATCGTCAAGCGCCGCATCTCAGAGACTGACCTGCGTCCTGGGGAG
CTGAGCGGAGAGGAGATGGAGGAGAGTGAGGAGGACGAAGAGGAGGAGGACGAAGAGGAGGAGGAGGAGG
ATGAGGAGGAATCAAAGGCTGGTGGGGAGGACCAGCTCTGGAGGCCCTACTACTCCTACAAGCCTAAGCG
CAAGGCTGGAGCTGCTGGAGGTGCCAGTGTGGGGGGCAGTGGGCTGCCCCGAGGCCGCCGGCCACCACGT
TGGAGGCAGAAGCTGGAACGGAGGAGCTGGGAGGAAACCCCAGCGGCCGAGAGCCCAGCGGGACGTGCCC
GCACAGAGCGGAGGCACCGATGCGGGGACTGTGCCCAGACCTTCACCACCCTGAGAAAGCTGCGGAAGCA
CCAAGAGGCCCACGGTGGGGGCTCCCACAGCTCCCGGGCCGGACGGAGGCCCTCCACCCGCTTTACCTGC
CCCCACTGCGCCAAGGTGTGCAAGACCGCAGCTGCCCTGAGCCGCCACGGGCAGAGGCATGCTGCTGAGC
GGCCCGGGGGCACCCCAACCCCTGTCATTGCCTATTCCAAGGGCAGCGCTGGCACCAGGCCCGGGGATGT
CAAGGAGGAAGCCCCCCAAGAGATGCAAGTCTCCTCATCCAGCGGTGAGGCAGGTGGCGGGAGCACTGCT
GCTGAGGAAGCTTCCGAGACCGCCTCACTCCAGGACCCTATCATTTCAGGGGGTGAGGAGCCCCCAGTAG
TGGCAAGCGGGGGCAGCTATGTATACCCACCTGTGCAGGAATTTCCACTGGCCTTGATTGGGGGCGGCCG
GGAACCTGGCGGTGGCAGGGGAAAATCTGGGAGTGAAGGGCCAGTGGGGGCTGGTGAGGGGGACCGGATG
GAGGGGATAGGGGCTGCCAAAGTCACTTTCTACCCTGAGCCCTACCCGCTCGTCTATGGCCCCCAGCTCC
TTGCCGCCTACCCTTACAACTTCAGTAACTTGGCCGCTCTCCCGGTTGCTCTCAACATGGTCCTACCTGA
TGAGAAGGGTGCGGGGGCCCTTCCCTTCCTACCAGGGGTCTTTGGCTACGCAGTGAATCCTCAAGCAGCA
CCCCCTGCCCCACCAACACCACCTCCCCCAACTCTTCCTCCACCAATTCCCCCTAAGGGAGAAGGGGAAA
GGGCAGGGGTTGAGAGAACCCAGAAGGGCGATGTGGGGTAGTAATGAACTAGTCCGTAACTTGAAAGTAT
TTCGATTTCTTGGCTTTATATATCTTGTGGAAAGGACGAAGGGTAACATAGAATCCTTAGGCT
