>Addgene plasmid #143163 | TFORF1855 | depositor partial sequence | sequence record 281628 | Barcode
AGGGTAACATAGAATCCTTAGGCT
